Addgene plasmid #213992: pEM8733
Purpose: PrpsM driven expression of mCherry
Depositing lab: Marc Erhardt. Depositing organization: Humboldt-Universitaet zu Berlin. Publication: Fluorescent tools for the standardized work in Gram-negative bacteria. Delgadillo-Guevara M, Halte M, Erhardt M, Popp PF. J Biol Eng. 2024 Apr 8;18(1):25. doi: 10.1186/s13036-024-00420-9. PubMed 38589953.
Backbone
  Vector backbone: pKH70-PrpsM
  Vector type: Bacterial Expression
Growth in bacteria
  Bacterial resistance: Ampicillin, 100 μg/mL
  Growth temperature: 37°C
  Growth strain: DH5alpha
  Copy number: Low Copy
Gene/Insert
  Gene/Insert name: mCherry
  Species: Synthetic
  Promoter: PrpsM
  Cloning method: Gibson Cloning
Terms and licenses: Academic/Nonprofit Terms; Industry Terms: Not Available to Industry
How to cite: pEM8733 was a gift from Marc Erhardt (Addgene plasmid # 213992 ; http://n2t.net/addgene:213992 ; RRID:Addgene_213992)
