[The description below was written by a language model from this plasmid's Addgene catalogue record and pLannotate feature annotations shown in this document.]
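Description:
pEM8733 is a small (about 3.2 kb) bacterial expression plasmid built on the pKH70-PrpsM backbone, designed for constitutive production of the red fluorescent protein mCherry in Gram-negative bacteria. It is propagated in E. coli and is recorded as low copy. The feature annotation finds fragments matching the p15A origin together with an RNAI copy-control RNA and a short RSF-type origin match, consistent with a p15A-family replicon that would be compatible with ColE1-type plasmids. Selection is by ampicillin, through a β-lactamase (AmpR) gene driven by its own bla promoter on the opposite strand to the reporter and followed by the phage lambda t0 terminator.

The payload is a synthetic mCherry coding sequence, inserted by Gibson assembly downstream of PrpsM, the promoter of the ribosomal protein gene rpsM. The promoter itself is not annotated as a discrete feature. However, the upstream region carries sequence matching the E. coli rpmJ (ribosomal protein L36) coding sequence and the alpha operon ribosome binding site element, which is the genomic context lying ahead of rpsM, so the promoter fragment appears to have been taken with its native flanking sequence. Transcription of the reporter ends at the rrnB T1 terminator, insulating the cassette from the replication region. No tags, inducible regulators or recombinase sites are recorded.

The plasmid belongs to a set of fluorescent tools for standardized work in Gram-negative bacteria. It serves to label cells red from a ribosomal protein gene promoter without an inducer, for example for microscopy, flow cytometry or comparison of fluorescent reporters.
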