Features (pLannotate 1.2.2; 10 found; start..end, strand, type, name):
     86..199     +  CDS            rpmJ (sequence withheld): RL36_ECOLI - Experimental evidence at protein level: Swiss-Prot protein existence level 1. From Escherichia coli (strain K12).
    269..380     +  ncRNA          Alpha RBS: Accession: RF00140 - Alpha operon ribosome binding site
    478..1185    +  CDS            mCherry: mCherry is a basic (constitutively fluorescent) red fluorescent protein published in 2004, derived from Discosoma sp.. It is reported to be a very rapidly-maturing monomer with low acid sensitivity.
   1214..1300    +  terminator     rrnB T1 terminator: Escherichia coli rrnB; transcription terminator T1 from the E. coli rrnB gene
   1328..1384    -  rep_origin     RSF ori (fragment): Plasmids containing the RSF 1030 origin of replication can be propagated in E. coli cells that contain additional plasmids with compatible origins.
   1471..1815    -  rep_origin     p15A ori (fragment): Plasmids containing the medium-copy-number p15A origin of replication can be propagated in E. coli cells that contain a second plasmid with the ColE1 origin.
   1885..1986    +  ncRNA          RNAI: Accession: RF00106 - RNAI
   2053..2147    -  terminator     lambda t0 terminator: transcription terminator from phage lambda
   2177..3037    -  CDS            AmpR: β-lactamase; bla; confers resistance to ampicillin, carbenicillin, and related antibiotics
   3038..3142    -  promoter       AmpR promoter: bla
>Addgene plasmid #213992 | pEM8733 | addgene full sequence | sequence record 424904 | Addgene NGS Result
CTCGAGGATCCCGGGTACCTGCAGCTAGCGTCGACGAAAGGCTACGGCCGTTAATTGGTCGCCTGAGAAG
TTACGGAGAGTAAAA
[114 nt withheld, positions 86-199]
TGATTTTTTCGCATATTTTTCTTGCAAAGTTGGGTTGAGCTGGCTAGATTAGCCAGCCAATCTTTTGTAT
GTCTGTACGTTTCCATTTGAGTATCCTGAAAACGGGCTTTTCAGCATGGTACGTACATATTAAATAGTAG
GAGTGCATAGTGGCCCGTATAGCAGGCATTAACATTCCTGATCAGAAACACGCCGTGATCGCGTTAACTT
CGATCTACGGTGTCGGCAAGACCCGTTCTAAAGCCATCCTGGCTGGAATTCATAAGGAGGAAAAACATAT
GGTTTCCAAGGGCGAGGAGGATAACATGGCTATCATTAAAGAGTTCATGCGCTTCAAAGTTCACATGGAG
GGTTCTGTTAACGGTCACGAGTTCGAGATCGAAGGCGAAGGCGAGGGCCGTCCGTATGAAGGCACCCAGA
CCGCCAAACTGAAAGTGACTAAAGGCGGCCCGCTGCCTTTTGCGTGGGACATCCTGAGCCCGCAATTTAT
GTACGGTTCTAAAGCGTATGTTAAACACCCAGCGGATATCCCGGACTATCTGAAGCTGTCTTTTCCGGAA
GGTTTCAAGTGGGAACGCGTAATGAATTTTGAAGATGGTGGTGTCGTGACCGTCACTCAGGACTCCTCCC
TGCAGGATGGCGAGTTCATCTATAAAGTTAAACTGCGTGGTACTAATTTTCCATCTGATGGCCCGGTGAT
GCAGAAAAAGACGATGGGTTGGGAGGCGTCTAGCGAACGCATGTATCCGGAAGATGGTGCGCTGAAAGGC
GAAATTAAACAGCGCCTGAAACTGAAAGATGGCGGCCATTATGACGCTGAAGTGAAAACCACGTACAAAG
CCAAGAAACCTGTGCAGCTGCCTGGCGCGTACAATGTGAATATTAAACTGGACATCACCTCTCATAATGA
AGATTATACGATCGTAGAGCAATATGAGCGCGCGGAGGGTCGTCATTCTACCGGTGGCATGGATGAGCTG
TACAAATAATAATAAGCGGCCGCTCTAGAGGCATCAAATAAAACGAAAGGCTCAGTCGAAAGACTGGGCC
TTTCGTTTTATCTGTTGTTTGTCGGTGAACGCTCTCCTGAGTAGGACAAATCCGCCGCCCTAGACCTAGG
CGGAGATATTCCGCTTCCTCGCTCACTGACTCGCTCCGCTCGGTCGTTCGGCTGCGGCGAGCGGTACCGG
CTTACTGGCGGGGCGGAAATTTCCTGGAAGATGCCAGGAAGAAACTTAACAGGGAAGCGATAAGGCCACG
GCAGAGCCGTTTTTCCATAGGCTCCGCCCCCCTGACAAGCATCACGAAATCTGACGCTCAAATCAGTGGT
GGCGAAACCCGACAGGACTTAAAGATACCAGGCGTTTCCCCCTGGTGGCTCCCTCGTGCGCTCTCCTGTT
CCTGCCTTTCGGTTTACCGGTGTCACTCCGCTGTTATGGCCGCGTTTATCTCATTCCACGCCTGACACTC
GGTTCCGGGAAGGCAGTTCGCTCCAAGCTGGACTGTATGCACGAACCCCCCGTTCAGTCCGACTGCTGCG
CCTGTTCCGGTAACTATCGACTTGAGTCCAAGCCGGAAAGACACGACAAAGCGCCACTGGCAGCAGCCAC
TGGTAAGAGGGTGTACAAGAGATTACTGATGCAGAGTTCTTGAAGTCAGAGCCAAACTACGGCTAAACTG
GAAGGACGAATTTGGTGGCAGCGGTCTTGTACACCCTGTTACCACGGTTCAGAAGTTCCCCAACTTACTG
AACCTTCGAAAAACCACCTCCCCAGGTGGTTTTTTCGTTTTCAGAGCAAGAGATTACGACGCAACGGAAA
GGATCTCAAGAGGTTCATCTTACTAGTGCTTGGATTCTCACCAATAAAAAACGCCCGGCGGCAACCGAGC
GTTCTGAACAAATCCAGATGGAGTTCTGAGGTCATTACTGGATCTATCAACAGGAGTCCAAGCGAGCTCG
TAAACTTGGTCTGACAGTTACCAATGCTTAATCAGTGAGGCACCTATCTCAGCGATCTGTCTATTTCGTT
CATCCATAGTTGCCTGACTCCCCGTCGTGTAGATAACTACGATACGGGAGGGCTTACCATCTGGCCCCAG
TGCTGCAATGATACCGCGAGACCCACGCTCACCGGCTCCAGATTTATCAGCAATAAACCAGCCAGCCGGA
AGGGCCGAGCGCAGAAGTGGTCCTGCAACTTTATCCGCCTCCATCCAGTCTATTAATTGTTGCCGGGAAG
CTAGAGTAAGTAGTTCGCCAGTTAATAGTTTGCGCAACGTTGTTGCCATTGCTACAGGCATCGTGGTGTC
ACGCTCGTCGTTTGGTATGGCTTCATTCAGCTCCGGTTCCCAACGATCAAGGCGAGTTACATGATCCCCC
ATGTTGTGCAAAAAAGCGGTTAGCTCCTTCGGTCCTCCGATCGTTGTCAGAAGTAAGTTGGCCGCAGTGT
TATCACTCATGGTTATGGCAGCACTGCATAATTCTCTTACTGTCATGCCATCCGTAAGATGCTTTTCTGT
GACTGGTGAGTACTCAACCAAGTCATTCTGAGAATAGTGTATGCGGCGACCGAGTTGCTCTTGCCCGGCG
TCAATACGGGATAATACCGCGCCACATAGCAGAACTTTAAAAGTGCTCATCATTGGAAAACGTTCTTCGG
GGCGAAAACTCTCAAGGATCTTACCGCTGTTGAGATCCAGTTCGATGTAACCCACTCGTGCACCCAACTG
ATCTTCAGCATCTTTTACTTTCACCAGCGTTTCTGGGTGAGCAAAAACAGGAAGGCAAAATGCCGCAAAA
AAGGGAATAAGGGCGACACGGAAATGTTGAATACTCATACTCTTCCTTTTTCAATATTATTGAAGCATTT
ATCAGGGTTATTGTCTCATGAGCGGATACATATTTGAATGTATTTAGAAAAATAAACAAATAGGGGTTCC
GCGCACATTTCCCCGAAAAGTGCCACCTGACGTCTAAGAAACCATTATTATCATGACATTAACCTATAAA
AATAGGCGTATCACGAGGCCCTTTCGTCTTCAC
